Addgene plasmid #148835: pnYC-NvM-DmBam-L17E_AG
Purpose: Bacterial Expression of DmBam-L17E
Depositing lab: Elisa Izaurralde. Depositing organization: Max Planck Institute for Developmental Biology. Publication: Drosophila Bag-of-marbles directly interacts with the CAF40 subunit of the CCR4-NOT complex to elicit repression of mRNA targets. Sgromo A, Raisch T, Backhaus C, Keskeny C, Alva V, Weichenrieder O, Izaurralde E. RNA. 2018 Mar;24(3):381-395. doi: 10.1261/rna.064584.117. Epub 2017 Dec 18. PubMed 29255063.
Backbone
  Vector backbone: Unknown
  Vector type: Bacterial Expression
Growth in bacteria
  Bacterial resistance: Chloramphenicol, 25 μg/mL
  Growth temperature: 37°C
  Growth strain: DH5alpha
  Copy number: Low Copy
Gene/Insert
  Gene/Insert name: DmBam-L17E
  Species: D. melanogaster (fly)
  Mutation: one non silent mutation A239 to S, described as natural variant at UniProt.: P22745 (NCBI NM:057452.3).
  Entrez Gene: bam (a.k.a. Dmel_CG10422, BAM, Bam, Bam-C, BamC, BamF, CG10422, Dmel\CG10422, alpha, fs(3)neo61, ham)
  Cloning method: Unknown
Terms and licenses: Academic/Nonprofit Terms; Industry Terms: Not Available to Industry
Depositor comments: Plasmids from this collection were made available to the research community and donated after the lab closed. Please note that the sequence provided by the depositing laboratory may be theoretical/predicted or based on Sanger sequencing results. There may be discrepancies between sequencing results obtained by Addgene and the depositor sequence. If an Addgene verified sequence is not available, please contact before placing your order to request that our lab fully sequence the plasmid.
How to cite: pnYC-NvM-DmBam-L17E_AG was a gift from Elisa Izaurralde (Addgene plasmid # 148835 ; http://n2t.net/addgene:148835 ; RRID:Addgene_148835)
