[The description below was written by a language model from this plasmid's Addgene catalogue record and pLannotate feature annotations shown in this document.]
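Description:
pnYC-NvM-DmBam-L17E_AG is a 6,791-nt bacterial expression plasmid for producing a mutant form of the Drosophila melanogaster Bag-of-marbles (Bam) protein in E. coli. The catalogue lists the backbone as unknown. The annotated features, however, include a p15A origin of replication, a chloramphenicol acetyltransferase gene driven by its own cat promoter, and several disrupted fragments of a tetracycline resistance gene with a tet promoter. Together these indicate a pACYC-type scaffold into which the expression cassette was inserted, interrupting the tetracycline marker. Selection is therefore by chloramphenicol, and the record describes the plasmid as low copy. The p15A origin is compatible with ColE1-type plasmids, so the construct could be maintained alongside a second expression vector, although the record does not state that this was the intended use. Short matches to resD, an RSF origin and IS1 are small fragments and are probably backbone remnants rather than functional parts.

The expression cassette consists of a T7 promoter followed by a lac operator and the phage T7 gene 10 ribosome binding site. This arrangement gives IPTG-inducible transcription in hosts that supply T7 RNA polymerase and lac repressor. The open reading frame begins with a cytosolic maltose binding protein lacking its signal sequence, which serves as an N-terminal solubility and affinity tag. It is followed by the bam coding sequence, and the cassette ends at a T7 terminator. A short fragment annotated as a T7 gene 10B-derived solubility tag lies between bam and the terminator, and whether it is translated is not clear from the record. The insert carries the L17E substitution named in the construct, plus an A239S change that the depositor describes as a natural variant. The associated work concerns the direct interaction of Bam with the CAF40 subunit of the CCR4-NOT complex, so the L17E protein was plausibly used as a mutant in studies of that interaction. The deposited sequence may be theoretical rather than fully verified.
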