Features (pLannotate 1.2.2; 18 found; start..end, strand, type, name):
    739..834     -  CDS            resD (fragment): REDF_ECOLI - Also known as D. Protein inferred from homology: Swiss-Prot protein existence level 3. Acts as a repressor of transcription and as a site-specific resolvase that cleaves at the RfsF site. From Escherichia coli (strain K12).
    824..881     +  CDS            TcR (fragment): tetracycline efflux protein; tet; confers resistance to tetracycline
    878..971     -  CDS            TcR (fragment): tetracycline efflux protein; tet; confers resistance to tetracycline
   1475..2375    -  CDS            TcR (fragment): tetracycline efflux protein; tet; confers resistance to tetracycline
   2402..2420    +  promoter       T7 promoter: promoter for bacteriophage T7 RNA polymerase
   2421..2445    +  protein_bind   lac operator: The lac repressor binds to the lac operator to inhibit transcription in E. coli. This inhibition can be relieved by adding lactose or isopropyl-β-D-thiogalactopyranoside (IPTG). lac repressor encoded by lacI
   2460..2482    +  RBS            RBS: efficient ribosome binding site from bacteriophage T7 gene 10 (Olins and Rangwala, 1989)
   2493..3589    +  CDS            MBP (fragment): maltose binding protein from E. coli; malE (mutated); This version of the gene does not encode a signal sequence, so MBP will remain in the cytosol.
   3638..4963    +  CDS            bam: BAM_DROME - Experimental evidence at protein level: Swiss-Prot protein existence level 1. Required to initiate both male and female gametogenesis. May regulate cystoblast cell divisions. From Drosophila melanogaster (Fruit fly).
   4980..5029    +  CDS            SET1 (fragment): solubility-enhancement tag derived from T7 phage gene 10B
   5037..5084    +  terminator     T7 terminator: transcription terminator for bacteriophage T7 RNA polymerase
   5107..5211    -  CDS            TcR (fragment): tetracycline efflux protein; tet; confers resistance to tetracycline
   5259..5287    -  promoter       tet promoter: E. coli promoter for tetracycline efflux protein gene
   5399..5944    +  rep_origin     p15A ori: Plasmids containing the medium-copy-number p15A origin of replication can be propagated in E. coli cells that contain a second plasmid with the ColE1 origin.
   6032..6087    +  rep_origin     RSF ori (fragment): Plasmids containing the RSF 1030 origin of replication can be propagated in E. coli cells that contain additional plasmids with compatible origins.
   6206..6349    -  mobile_element IS1 (fragment): prokaryotic transposable element IS1
   6470..6572    +  promoter       cat promoter: promoter of the E. coli cat gene encoding chloramphenicol acetyltransferase
   6573..441     +  CDS            CmR (across the origin): chloramphenicol acetyltransferase; cat; confers resistance to chloramphenicol
>Addgene plasmid #148835 | pnYC-NvM-DmBam-L17E_AG | depositor full sequence | sequence record 291283 | Full Sequence
GGTATGGCAATGAAAGACGGTGAGCTGGTGATATGGGATAGTGTTCACCCTTGTTACACCGTTTTCCATG
AGCAAACTGAAACGTTTTCATCGCTCTGGAGTGAATACCACGACGATTTCCGGCAGTTTCTACACATATA
TTCGCAAGATGTGGCGTGTTACGGTGAAAACCTGGCCTATTTCCCTAAAGGGTTTATTGAGAATATGTTT
TTCGTCTCAGCCAATCCCTGGGTGAGTTTCACCAGTTTTGATTTAAACGTGGCCAATATGGACAACTTCT
TCGCCCCCGTTTTCACCATGGGCAAATATTATACGCAAGGCGACAAGGTGCTGATGCCGCTGGCGATTCA
GGTTCATCATGCCGTCTGTGATGGCTTCCATGTCGGCAGAATGCTTAATGAATTACAACAGTACTGCGAT
GAGTGGCAGGGCGGGGCGTAATTTTTTTAAGGCAGTTATTGGTGCCCTTAAACGCCTGGTGCTACGCCTG
AATAAGTGATAATAAGCGGATGAATGGCAGAAATTCGAAAGCAAATTCGACCCGGTCGTCGGTTCAGGGC
AGGGTCGTTAAATAGCCGCTTATGTCTATTGCTGGTTTACCGGTTTATTGACTACCGGAAGCAGTGTGAC
CGTGTGCTTCTCAAATGCCTGAGGCCAGTTTGCTCAGGCTCTCCCCGTGGAGGTAATAATTGACGATATG
ATCATTTATTCTGCCTCCCAGAGCCTGATAAAAACGGTTAGCGCTTCGTTAATACAGATGTAGGTGTTCC
ACAGGGTAGCCAGCAGCATCCTGCGATGCAGATCCGGAACATAATGGTGCAGGGCGCTTGTTTCGGCGTG
GGTATGGTGGCAGGCCCCGTGGCCGGGGGACTGTTGGGCGCTGCCGGCACCTGTCCTACGAGTTGCATGA
TAAAGAAGACAGTCATAAGTGCGGCGACGATAGTCATGCCCCGCGCCCACCGGAAGGAGCTACCGGACAG
CGGTGCGGACTGTTGTAACTCAGAATAAGAAATGAGGCCGCTCATGGCGTTGACTCTCAGTCATAGTATC
GTGGTATCACCGGTTGGTTCCACTCTCTGTTGCGGGCAACTTCAGCAGCACGTAGGGGACTTCCGCGTTT
CCAGACTTTACGAAACACGGAAACCGAAGACCATTCATGTTGTTGCTCAGGTCGCAGACGTTTTGCAGCA
GCAGTCGCTTCACGTTCGCTCGCGTATCGGTGATTCATTCTGCTAACCAGTAAGGCAACCCCGCCAGCCT
AGCCGGGTCCTCAACGACAGGAGCACGATCATGCGCACCCGTGGCCAGGACCCAACGCTGCCCGAGATGC
GCCGCGTGCGGCTGCTGGAGATGGCGGACGCGATGGATATGTTCTGCCAAGGGTTGGTTTGCGCATTCAC
AGTTCTCCGCAAGAATTGATTGGCTCCAATTCTTGGAGTGGTGAATCCGTTAGCGAGGTGCCGCCGGCTT
CCATTCAGGTCGAGGTGGCCCGGCTCCATGCACCGCGACGCAACGCGGGGAGGCAGACAAGGTATAGGGC
GGCGCCTACAATCCATGCCAACCCGTTCCATGTGCTCGCCGAGGCGGCATAAATCGCCGTGACGATCAGC
GGTCCAGTGATCGAAGTTAGGCTGGTAAGAGCCGCGAGCGATCCTTGAAGCTGTCCCTGATGGTCGTCAT
CTACCTGCCTGGACAGCATGGCCTGCAACGCGGGCATCCCGATGCCGCCGGAAGCGAGAAGAATCATAAT
GGGGAAGGCCATCCAGCCTCGCGTCGCGAACGCCAGCAAGACGTAGCCCAGCGCGTCGGCCGCCATGCCG
GCGATAATGGCCTGCTTCTCGCCGAAACGTTTGGTGGCGGGACCAGTGACGAAGGCTTGAGCGAGGGCGT
GCAAGATTCCGAATACCGCAAGCGACAGGCCGATCATCGTCGCGCTCCAGCGAAAGCGGTCCTCGCCGAA
AATGACCCAGAGCGCTGCCGGCACCTGTCCTACGAGTTGCATGATAAAGAAGACAGTCATAAGTGCGGCG
ACGATAGTCATGCCCCGCGCCCACCGGAAGGAGCTGACTGGGTTGAAGGCTCTCAAGGGCATCGGTCGAC
GCTCTCCCTTATGCGACTCCTGCATTAGGAAGCAGCCCAGTAGTAGGTTGAGGCCGTTGAGCACCGCCGC
CGCAAGGAATGGTGCATGCAAGGAGATGGCGCCCAACAGTCCCCCGGCCACGGGGCCTGCCACCATACCC
ACGCCGAAACAAGCGCTCATGAGCCCGAAGTGGCGAGCCCGATCTTCCCCATCGGTGATGTCGGCGATAT
AGGCGCCAGCAACCGCACCTGTGGCGCCGGTGATGCCGGCCACGATGCGTCCGGCGTAGAGGATCAGACT
AAGATCTCGATCCCGCGAAATTAATACGACTCACTATAGGGGAATTGTGAGCGGATAACAATTCCCCACT
AGTAATAATTTTGTTTAACTTTAAGAAGGAGATATACCATGGAAACTGAAGAAGGTAAACTGGTAATCTG
GATTAACGGCGATAAAGGCTATAACGGTCTCGCTGAAGTCGGTAAGAAATTCGAGAAAGATACCGGAATT
AAAGTCACCGTTGAGCATCCGGATAAACTGGAAGAGAAATTCCCACAGGTTGCGGCAACTGGCGATGGCC
CTGACATTATCTTCTGGGCACACGACCGCTTTGGTGGCTACGCTCAATCTGGCCTGTTGGCTGAAATCAC
CCCGGACAAAGCGTTCCAGGACAAGCTGTATCCGTTTACCTGGGATGCCGTACGTTACAACGGCAAGCTG
ATTGCTTACCCGATCGCTGTTGAAGCGTTATCGCTGATTTATAACAAAGACCTGCTGCCGAACCCGCCAA
AAACCTGGGAAGAGATCCCGGCGCTGGATAAAGAACTGAAAGCGAAAGGTAAGAGCGCCCTGATGTTCAA
CCTGCAAGAACCGTACTTCACCTGGCCGCTGATTGCTGCTGACGGGGGTTATGCGTTCAAGTATGAAAAC
GGCAAGTACGACATTAAAGACGTGGGCGTGGATAACGCTGGCGCGAAAGCGGGTCTGACCTTCCTGGTTG
ACCTGATTAAAAACAAACACATGAATGCAGACACCGATTACTCCATCGCAGAAGCTGCCTTTAATAAAGG
CGAAACAGCGATGACCATCAACGGCCCGTGGGCATGGTCCAACATCGACACCAGCAAAGTGAATTATGGT
GTAACGGTACTGCCGACCTTCAAGGGTCAACCATCCAAACCGTTCGTTGGCGTGCTGAGCGCAGGTATTA
ACGCCGCCAGTCCGAACAAAGAGCTGGCAAAAGAGTTCCTCGAAAACTATCTGCTGACTGATGAAGGTCT
GGAAGCGGTTAATAAAGACAAACCGCTGGGTGCCGTAGCGCTGAAGTCTTACGAGGAAGAGTTGGCGAAA
GATCCACGTATTGCCGCCACGATGGAAAACGCCCAGAAAGGTGAAATCATGCCGAACATCCCGCAGATGT
CCGCTTTCTGGTATGCCGTGCGTACTGCGGTGATCAACGCCGCCAGCGGTCGTCAGACTGTCGATGAAGC
CCTTAAAGACGCGCAGACTGGTACCGGCAGCGGCGAAAACCTTTACTTCCAGGGCCATATGCTCGAGATG
CTTAATGCACGTGACGTGTGTCCTGAGGGCAACGACGACCAGCAGGAAGACCACAATTTTAAGCAGATGG
AGGAGCATTTGGCCTTAATGGTGGAAGGCAATGAAAACGAAGATCCGAGGAAAGCCACTTGTGAGTACGA
GGATACGAACGAAGATGGTGCAACCTGCACATCGGGCGTTTTATCCGAAATCCAGGAGAACTTCGGTAGA
CTCCGGTTGTGTGACGTTACTGCACCACTCCTCGAATTCCACGGTTTGGATTGCTTGCAACAGATTCAAA
AGCGCTCGCGCCATTTTGCATTCGACGGTTCTCCGGCCAAGAAGTCGCGATCCGGAGGCGTGTTGGTCAC
CGGGCCAAAGCAGAAGCAACTGCAGAAGGAAAATGTGTGGAACCGGAAGAGTAAAGGCTCTGCGTCCGCG
GATAATATTGAGAAACTGCCCATAACTATTGAGAAACTGCATATGATTGGTCTGCACGGCGATTGCTTAG
AGCACAACGCCGTGCTGCGTTTGATGAATCTGTTCAGATCCCTGCATGATCACCTGACCGCCGATTTGGG
CTTCTCGCGCCAAAACTCAATGCCCTCGGACTATCTGTTCGATATGCCGGTGAAGAGCACGATGCCTAAG
AGCTTGAATGTGCGCTACCAACTGCAGGTGCTGTGCACCAAAGTAGAGCGCTTCCTTGTCCAGCAGCGCC
GCACCTTGGAGTCGAATCGCCACTTCGATTTCGAGAAATACGACGAGTGTGACAAGTTGCTTAAGGGTTT
CGCATCCTATTTGGACAACTTCAAACTGCTTTTAAAGCCCAAAATGCGCAATCGAAACGGAAACTCGGGG
AGCAATGCGGACAAGTTCCATACTCAGCGCATGGAGAGATTGCTAATTGGTCTGCGCGATTGGATCAAGG
CTGCGCATCTCAGTGTGCACGTATTTAACTGGGAAATGGATCTGGAGCACCGCTACTCCGGGGCCATGAC
CGAAAGCCACAAGTCGTTGAACGAGCGGGCCATCCTTTTGTCCGGTGCCGAGCTAAGGGCGGCCGAAGCG
CGTGGAATCAGTGCGGAGGATCTGTTCATCGCCCAGAGATACAAACTGGGAGGTCCGATCTATTGCGTTC
TGGAGCAGCATGAGTTCCTCTCCGCTCTGATCGCCAATCCAGAGACCTATTTCCCGCCCAGTGTTGTCGC
CATTTGCGGGCCACAGAAGCTTGGCGCAGTGAGCATGGAGCAGCCGTCAGCGTCGGAGGAGGAGTTTGAG
GAGACCGAGGAAGTGCCATCATCGCCACCTCGTCACACCGGACGTGTACCTCGCTTCAGAAGCTAACCTA
GGAGATCCGGCTGCTAACAAAGCCCGAAAGGAAGCTGAGTTGGCTGCTGCCACCGCTGAGCAATAACTAG
CATAACCCCTTGGGGCCTCTAAACGGGTCTTGAGGGGTTTTTTGCTGAAAGGAGGAACTATATCCGGATA
TCCCGCAAGAGGCCCGGCAGTACCGGCATAACCAAGCCTATGCCTACAGCATCCAGGGTGACGGTGCCGA
GGATGACGATGAGCGCATTGTTAGATTTCATACACGGTGCCTGACTGCGTTAGCAATTTAACTGTGATAA
ACTACCGCATTAAAGCTTATCGATGATAAGCTGTCAAACATGAGAATTACAACTTATATCGTATGGGGCT
GACTTCAGGTGCTACATTTGAAGAGATAAATTGCACTGAAATCAAGAAATATTTTATCTGATTAATAAGA
TGATCTTCTTGAGATCGTTTTGGTCTGCGCGTAATCTCTTGCTCTGAAAACGAAAAAACCGCCTTGCAGG
GCGGTTTTTCGAAGGTTCTCTGAGCTACCAACTCTTTGAACCGAGGTAACTGGCTTGGAGGAGCGCAGTC
ACCAAAACTTGTCCTTTCAGTTTAGCCTTAACCGGCGCATGACTTCAAGACTAACTCCTCTAAATCAATT
ACCAGTGGCTGCTGCCAGTGGTGCTTTTGCATGTCTTTCCGGGTTGGACTCAAGACGATAGTTACCGGAT
AAGGCGCAGCGGTCGGACTGAACGGGGGGTTCGTGCATACAGTCCAGCTTGGAGCGAACTGCCTACCCGG
AACTGAGTGTCAGGCGTGGAATGAGACAAACGCGGCCATAACAGCGGAATGACACCGGTAAACCGAAAGG
CAGGAACAGGAGAGCGCACGAGGGAGCCGCCAGGGGGAAACGCCTGGTATCTTTATAGTCCTGTCGGGTT
TCGCCACCACTGATTTGAGCGTCAGATTTCGTGATGCTTGTCAGGGGGGCGGAGCCTATGGAAAAACGGC
TTTGCCGCGGCCCTCTCACTTCCCTGTTAAGTATCTTCCTGGCATCTTCCAGGAAATCTCCGCCCCGTTC
GTAAGCCATTTCCGCTCGCCGCAGTCGAACGACCGAGCGTAGCGAGTCAGTGAGCGAGGAAGCGGAATAT
ATCCTGTATCACATATTCTGCTGACGCACCGGTGCAGCCTTTTTTCTCCTGCCACATGAAGCACTTCACT
GACACCCTCATCAGTGCCAACATAGTAAGCCAGTATACACTCCCCTAGCGCTGATGTCCGGCGGTGCTTT
TGCCGTTACGCACCACCCCGTCAGTAGCTGAACAGGAGGGACAGCTGATAGAAACAGAAGCCACTGGAGC
ACCTCAAAAACACCATCATACACTAAATCAGTAAGTTGGCAGCATCACCCGACGCACTTTGCGCCGAATA
AATACCTGTGACGGAAGATCACTTCGCAGAATAAATAAATCCTGGTGTCCCTGTTGATACCGGGAAGCCC
TGGGCCAACTTTTGGCGAAAATGAGACGTTGATCGGCACGTAAGAGGTTCCAACTTTCACCATAATGAAA
TAAGATCACTACCGGGCGTATTTTTTGAGTTATCGAGATTTTCAGGAGCTAAGGAAGCTAAAATGGAGAA
AAAAATCACTGGATATACCACCGTTGATATATCCCAATGGCATCGTAAAGAACATTTTGAGGCATTTCAG
TCAGTTGCTCAATGTACCTATAACCAGACCGTTCAGCTGGATATTACGGCCTTTTTAAAGACCGTAAAGA
AAAATAAGCACAAGTTTTATCCGGCCTTTATTCACATTCTTGCCCGCCTGATGAATGCTCATCCGGAATT
C
